>Addgene plasmid #39613 | KHBD00512 | depositor partial sequence | sequence record 50053 | KHBD00512 sequence 576 bps
ATGCACTCGCCCGCCCAGTCGCCCATTTTGGATGTCACCGAGACCGTATCGATGCACTCCGAACTGGATG
CGGAACTGGAGTCCAAGAACAATCCGTCCTACTCCATTTCCATTCCCCAGAATCTTCGGCTAACCGGTCT
GGGCTTTCCCGGCATGATCGCTGCCAAGAGATCGTCGGAAACTCTACCCGCCTTCGAGTATATCGCACCA
CCAAGTCACGCTCTCCAGGCACTGGAATTTCCGCTGATGGAGCTCAATCGTGTGGGCGTAATTGGAGGCG
GTATGTTTCCGGGTTTTGTGCACCGTCGCGTCCGCGGTGAAAAGCGACCCATTCCGGAGGCTCAAAAGGA
TGCCAAGTACTTTGAGCGGCGCAAGCGAAACAACGAGGCGGCCAAGAAGTCCAGAGATGCGCGTAAAATC
CGCGAGGATAGGATAGCATTCCGAGCAGCGCTGCTGGAGCAGGAGAACTCCATTCTGCGGGCGCAGGTCC
TGGCGCTGCGGGATGAACTGCAAACGGTGCGCCAGCTTCTCGGAGCCACAACAGCCGGCGGCATGTTGTC
CATGGCCAGGCAGGTG
