>Addgene plasmid #39613 | KHBD00512 | addgene partial sequence | sequence record 52727 | M13-F20 5'-TGTAAAACGACGGCCAGT-3'
GATTTTATTTTGACTGATAGTGACCTGTTCGTTGCAACAAATTGATGAGCAATGCTTTTTTATAATGCCA
ACTTTGTACAAAAAAGTTGGCACCATGCACTCGCCCGCCCAGTCGCCCATTTTGGATGTCACCGAGACCG
TATCGATGCACTCCGAACTGGATGCGGAACTGGAGTCCAAGAACAATCCGTCCTACTCCATTTCCATTCC
CCAGAATCTTCGGCTAACCGGTCTGGGCTTTCCCGGCATGATCGCTGCCAAGAGATCGTCGGAAACTCTA
CCCGCCTTCGAGTATATCGCACCACCAAGTCACGCTCTCCAGGCACTGGAATTTCCGCTGATGGAGCTCA
ATCGTGTGGGCGTAATTGGAGGCGGTATGTTTCCGGGTTTTGTGCACCGTCGCGTCCGCGGTGAAAAGCG
ACCCATTCCGGAGGCTCAAAAGGATGCCAAGTACTTTGAGCGGCGCAAGCGAAACAACGAGGCGGCCAAG
AAGTCCAGAGATGCGCGTAAAATCCGCGAGGATAGGATAGCATTCCGAGCAGCGCTGCTGGAGCAGGAGA
ACTCCATTCTGCGGGCGCAGGTCCTGGCGCTGCGAGATGAACTGCAAACGGTGCGCCAGCTTCTCGGAGC
CACAACAGCCGGCGGCATGTTGTCCATGGCCAGGCAGGTGTTGCCAACTTTCTTGTACAAAGTTGGCATT
ATAAGAAAGCATTGCTTATCAATTTGTTGCAACGAACAGGTCACTATCAGTCAAAATAAAATCATTATTT
GCCATCCAGCTGATATCCCCTATAGTGAGTCGTATTACATGGTCATAGCTGTTTCCTGGCAGCTCTGGCC
