[The description below was written by a language model from this plasmid's Addgene catalogue record.]
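Description:
KHBD00512 is a Gateway entry clone built in the pDONR221 backbone (Invitrogen), carrying the open reading frame of the Drosophila melanogaster gene CG7786 (FBgn0034096). The insert is recorded as 576 bp on a backbone of about 2.5 kb once the donor cassette has been replaced. The plasmid is maintained as a high-copy vector in standard E. coli cloning strains under kanamycin selection. No feature table accompanies the record, so the details of the origin and flanking elements are not documented here. In general, a pDONR221-derived clone produced by Gateway recombination has its insert flanked by attL sites, which allow it to be moved into attR-containing destination vectors by an LR reaction. M13 forward and reverse primer sites on either side of the insert are listed for sequence verification.

The record lists no promoter, which is expected: entry clones are not expression constructs, but shuttle reagents from which the ORF is transferred into destination vectors that supply the promoter, tags and host-specific elements. The depositor notes that ORFs in this collection were cloned open-ended, without a stop codon. This allows in-frame C-terminal fusions after transfer, and it means that termination must be supplied by the destination vector.

The clone belongs to a collection associated with a study on automated protein–DNA interaction screening of Drosophila regulatory elements, which suggests that CG7786 was included as a candidate DNA-binding protein for such screens. The record does not describe the function of the gene or the specific destination vectors used.
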