Addgene plasmid #39613: KHBD00512
Depositing lab: Bart Deplancke. Depositing organization: Swiss Federal Institute of Technology (EPFL). Publication: Automated protein-DNA interaction screening of Drosophila regulatory elements. Korneel Hens, Jean-Daniel Feuz, Alina Isakova, Antonina Lagovitina, Andreas Massouras, Julien Bryois, Patrick Callaerts, Susan E. Celniker, Bart Deplancke. Nat Methods. 2011 Oct 30;8(12):1065-70. 10.1038/nmeth.1763 PubMed 22037703.
Backbone
  Vector backbone: pDONR221
  Backbone manufacturer: Invitrogen
  Backbone size w/o insert (bp): 2536
  Vector type: Gateway DONR vector
Growth in bacteria
  Bacterial resistance: Kanamycin, 50 μg/mL
  Growth temperature: 37°C
  Growth strain: DH5alpha
  Copy number: High Copy
Gene/Insert
  Gene/Insert name: CG7786 (alt name: FBgn0034096)
  Species: D. melanogaster (fly)
  Insert size (bp): 576
  Entrez Gene: CG7786 (a.k.a. Dmel_CG7786, Dmel\CG7786)
  Promoter: none
  Cloning method: Gateway Cloning
  Sequencing primers: 5′ M13-F20; 3′ M13R
Terms and licenses: Academic/Nonprofit Terms; Industry Terms: Not Available to Industry
Depositor comments: Please note that the ORFs in this collection were cloned open-ended (without a stop codon).
How to cite: KHBD00512 was a gift from Bart Deplancke (Addgene plasmid # 39613 ; http://n2t.net/addgene:39613 ; RRID:Addgene_39613)
